>Addgene plasmid #64711 | pGuide | depositor full sequence | sequence record 108924 | pGuide sequence 4432 bps
CTTCCGCTTCCTCGCTCACTGACTCGCTGCGCTCGGTCGTTCGGCTGCGGCGAGCGGTATCAGCTCACTC
AAAGGCGGTAATACGGTTATCCACAGAATCAGGGGATAACGCAGGAAAGAACATGTGAGCAAAAGGCCAG
CAAAAGGCCAGGAACCGTAAAAAGGCCGCGTTGCTGGCGTTTTTCCATAGGCTCCGCCCCCCTGACGAGC
ATCACAAAAATCGACGCTCAAGTCAGAGGTGGCGAAACCCGACAGGACTATAAAGATACCAGGCGTTTCC
CCCTGGAAGCTCCCTCGTGCGCTCTCCTGTTCCGACCCTGCCGCTTACCGGATACCTGTCCGCCTTTCTC
CCTTCGGGAAGCGTGGCGCTTTCTCATAGCTCACGCTGTAGGTATCTCAGTTCGGTGTAGGTCGTTCGCT
CCAAGCTGGGCTGTGTGCACGAACCCCCCGTTCAGCCCGACCGCTGCGCCTTATCCGGTAACTATCGTCT
TGAGTCCAACCCGGTAAGACACGACTTATCGCCACTGGCAGCAGCCACTGGTAACAGGATTAGCAGAGCG
AGGTATGTAGGCGGTGCTACAGAGTTCTTGAAGTGGTGGCCTAACTACGGCTACACTAGAAGAACAGTAT
TTGGTATCTGCGCTCTGCTGAAGCCAGTTACCTTCGGAAAAAGAGTTGGTAGCTCTTGATCCGGCAAACA
AACCACCGCTGGTAGCGGTGGTTTTTTTGTTTGCAAGCAGCAGATTACGCGCAGAAAAAAAGGATCTCAA
GAAGATCCTTTGATCTTTTCTACGGGGTCTGACGCTCAGTGGAACGAAAACTCACGTTAAGGGATTTTGG
TCATGAGATTATCAAAAAGGATCTTCACCTAGATCCTTTTAAATTAAAAATGAAGTTTTAAATCAATCTA
AAGTATATATGAGTAAACTTGGTCTGACAGTTACCAATGCTTAATCAGTGAGGCACCTATCTCAGCGATC
TGTCTATTTCGTTCATCCATAGTTGCCTGACTCCCCGTCGTGTAGATAACTACGATACGGGAGGGCTTAC
CATCTGGCCCCAGTGCTGCAATGATACCGCGAGACCCACGCTCACCGGCTCCAGATTTATCAGCAATAAA
CCAGCCAGCCGGAAGGGCCGAGCGCAGAAGTGGTCCTGCAACTTTATCCGCCTCCATCCAGTCTATTAAT
TGTTGCCGGGAAGCTAGAGTAAGTAGTTCGCCAGTTAATAGTTTGCGCAACGTTGTTGCCATTGCTACAG
GCATCGTGGTGTCACGCTCGTCGTTTGGTATGGCTTCATTCAGCTCCGGTTCCCAACGATCAAGGCGAGT
TACATGATCCCCCATGTTGTGCAAAAAAGCGGTTAGCTCCTTCGGTCCTCCGATCGTTGTCAGAAGTAAG
TTGGCCGCAGTGTTATCACTCATGGTTATGGCAGCACTGCATAATTCTCTTACTGTCATGCCATCCGTAA
GATGCTTTTCTGTGACTGGTGAGTACTCAACCAAGTCATTCTGAGAATAGTGTATGCGGCGACCGAGTTG
CTCTTGCCCGGCGTCAATACGGGATAATACCGCGCCACATAGCAGAACTTTAAAAGTGCTCATCATTGGA
AAACGTTCTTCGGGGCGAAAACTCTCAAGGATCTTACCGCTGTTGAGATCCAGTTCGATGTAACCCACTC
GTGCACCCAACTGATCTTCAGCATCTTTTACTTTCACCAGCGTTTCTGGGTGAGCAAAAACAGGAAGGCA
AAATGCCGCAAAAAAGGGAATAAGGGCGACACGGAAATGTTGAATACTCATACTCTTCCTTTTTCAATTC
AGAAGAACTCGTCAAGAAGGCGATAGAAGGCGATGCGCTGCGAATCGGGAGCGGCGATACCGTAAAGCAC
GAGGAAGCGGTCAGCCCATTCGCCGCCAAGCTCTTCAGCAATATCACGGGTAGCCAACGCTATGTCCTGA
TAGCGGTCCGCCACACCCAGCCGGCCACAGTCGATGAATCCAGAAAAGCGGCCATTTTCCACCATGATAT
TCGGCAAGCAGGCATCGCCATGGGTCACGACGAGATCCTCGCCGTCGGGCATGCGCGCCTTGAGCCTGGC
GAACAGTTCGGCTGGCGCGAGCCCCTGATGCTCTTCGTCCAGATCATCCTGATCGACAAGACCGGCTTCC
ATCCGAGTACGTGCTCGCTCGATGCGATGTTTCGCTTGGTGGTCGAATGGGCAGGTAGCCGGATCAAGCG
TATGCAGCCGCCGCATTGCATCAGCCATGATGGATACTTTCTCGGCAGGAGCAAGGTGGGATGACAGGAG
ATCCTGCCCCGGCACTTCGCCCAATAGCAGCCAGTCCCTTCCCGCTTCAGTGACAACGTCGAGCACAGCT
GCGCAAGGAACGCCCGTCGTGGCCAGCCACGATAGCCGCGCTGCCTCGTCCTGCAGTTCATTCAGGGCAC
CGGACAGGTCGGTCTTGACAAAAAGAACCGGGCGCCCCTGCGCTGACAGCCGGAACACGGCGGCATCAGA
GCAGCCGATTGTCTGTTGTGCCCAGTCATAGCCGAATAGCCTCTCCACCCAAGCGGCCGGAGAACCTGCG
TGCAATCCATCTTGTTCAATCATGCGAAACGATCCTCATCCTGTCTCTTGATCAGATCTTGATCCCCTGC
GCCATCAGATCCTTGGCGGCAAGAAAGCCATCCAGTTTACTTTGCAGGGCTTCCCAACCTTACCAGAGGG
CGCCCCAGCTGGCAATTCCGGTTCGCTTGCTGTCCATAAAACCGCCCAGTCTAGCTATCGCCATGTAAGC
CCACTGCAAGCTACCTGCTTTCTCTTTGCGCTTGCGTTTTCCCTTGTCCAGATAGCCCAGTAGCTGACAT
TCATCCGGGGTCAGCACCGTTTCTGCGGACTGGCTTTCTACGTGTTCCGCTTCCTTTAGCAGCCCTTGCG
CCCTGAATTTTGTTAAAATTCGCGTTAAATTTTTGTTAAATCAGCTCATTTTTTAACCAATAGGCCGAAA
TCGGCAAAATCCCTTATAAATCAAAAGAATAGACCGAGATAGGGT
[37 nt withheld, positions 3056-3092]
AAAGAACGTGGACTCCAACGTCAAAGG
[49 nt withheld, positions 3120-3168]
T
[91 nt withheld, positions 3170-3260]
G
[124 nt withheld, positions 3262-3385]
CCATTCGCCATTCAGGCTGCGCAACTGTTGGGAAGGGCGATCGGTGCGGGCCTCTTCGCTATTACGCCAG
CTGGCGAAAGGGGGATGTGCTGCAAGGCGATTAAGTTGGGTAACGCCAGGGTTTTCCCAGTCACGACGTT
GTAAAACGACGGCCAGTGAATTGTAATACGACTCACTATAGGGCGAATTGGGCCCTCTAGATGCATGCTC
GAGCGGCCGCCAGTGTGATGGATATCTGCAGAATTCGCCCTTCATTGTACAAAAAAGCAGGCTTTAAAGG
AACCAATTCAGTCGACTGGATCCGGTACCAAGGTCGGGCAGGAAGAGGGCCTATTTCCCATGATTCCTTC
ATATTTGCATATACGATACAAGGCTGTTAGAGAGATAATTAGAATTAATTTGACTGTAAACACAAAGATA
TTAGTACAAAATACGTGACGTAGAAAGTAATAATTTCTTGGGTAGTTTGCAGTTTTAAAATTATGTTTTA
AAATGGACTATCATATGCTTACCGTAACTTGAAAGTATTTCGATTTCTTGGCTTTATATATCTTGTGGAA
AGGACGAAACACCGGGTCTTCGAGAAGACCTGTTTTAGAGCTAGAAATAGCAAGTTAAAATAAGGCTAGT
CCGTTATCAACTTGAAAAAGTGGCACCGAGTCGGTGCTTTTTTTCTAGACCCAGCTTTCTTGTACAAAGT
TGGCATTAATGAAGGGCGAATTCCAGCACACTGGCGGCCGTTACTAGTGGATCCGAGCTCGGTACCAAGC
TTGATGCATAGCTTGAGTATTCTATAGTGTCACCTAAATAGCTTGGCGTAATCATGGTCATAGCTGTTTC
CTGTGTGAAATTGTTATCCGCTCACAATTCCACACAACATACGAGCCGGAAGCATAAAGTGTAAAGCCTG
GGGTGCCTAATGAGTGAGCTAACTCACATTAATTGCGTTGCGCTCACTGCCCGCTTTCCAGTCGGGAAAC
CTGTCGTGCCAGCTGCATTAATGAATCGGCCAACGCGCGGGGAGAGGCGGTTTGCGTATTGGGCGCT
Features (pLannotate 1.2.2; 17 found; start..end, strand, type, name):
    182..770     -  rep_origin     ori: high-copy-number ColE1/pMB1/pBR322/pUC origin of replication
    941..1801    -  CDS            AmpR: β-lactamase; bla; confers resistance to ampicillin, carbenicillin, and related antibiotics
   1802..1818    -  promoter       AmpR promoter (fragment): bla
   1822..2613    -  CDS            neo: KKA2_KLEPN - Also known as kan, nptII. Experimental evidence at protein level: Swiss-Prot protein existence level 1. Resistance to kanamycin, neomycin, paromomycin, ribostamycin, butirosin and gentamicin B. From Klebsiella pneumoniae.
   2645..2944    -  CDS            tnpA (fragment): TN5P_ECOLX - Also known as tnp. Experimental evidence at protein level: Swiss-Prot protein existence level 1. Mediates transposition of transposon Tn5 by a 'cut and paste' mechanism. First, the monomeric transposase binds the 19 bp inverted DNA repeats flanking the transposon. Then, dimerization of the DNA- bound transposase creates a synaptic DNA complex. After nicking of the first DNA strand, excision of the transposon proceeds through a series of intermediates. The transposase then mediates the insertion of the transposon at a new site by strand transfer. The activity of the wild- type tran
   2957..3385    -  rep_origin     f1 ori (sequence partly withheld): f1 bacteriophage origin of replication; arrow indicates direction of (+) strand synthesis
   3389..3546    -  CDS            lacZα (fragment): LacZα fragment of β-galactosidase; lacZ fragment
   3549..3567    +  promoter       T7 promoter: promoter for bacteriophage T7 RNA polymerase
   3640..3658    +  protein_bind   attB1 (fragment): mutant version of attB; recombination site for the Gateway® BP reaction BP Clonase™
   3710..3950    +  promoter       U6 promoter: RNA polymerase III promoter for human U6 snRNA
   3977..4052    +  misc_RNA       gRNA scaffold: guide RNA scaffold for the Streptococcus pyogenes CRISPR/Cas9 system
   4064..4085    -  protein_bind   attB2 (fragment): mutant version of attB; recombination site for the Gateway® BP reaction BP Clonase™
   4176..4194    -  promoter       SP6 promoter: promoter for bacteriophage SP6 RNA polymerase
   4236..4252    -  protein_bind   lac operator: The lac repressor binds to the lac operator to inhibit transcription in E. coli. This inhibition can be relieved by adding lactose or isopropyl-β-D-thiogalactopyranoside (IPTG). lac repressor encoded by lacI
   4260..4290    -  promoter       lac promoter: promoter for the E. coli lac operon
   4305..4326    -  protein_bind   CAP binding site: CAP binding activates transcription in the presence of cAMP. E. coli catabolite activator protein
   4339..4431    -  CDS            lacI (fragment): lac repressor; lacI; The lac repressor binds to the lac operator to inhibit transcription in E. coli. This inhibition can be relieved by adding lactose or isopropyl-β-D-thiogalactopyranoside (IPTG).
