[The description below was written by a language model from this plasmid's Addgene catalogue record and pLannotate feature annotations shown in this document.]
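Description:
pGuide is a 4,432 bp guide RNA cloning and expression plasmid for the Streptococcus pyogenes CRISPR/Cas9 system, built by TOPO cloning a synthetic cassette into the pCRII-TOPO backbone. It is propagated in E. coli at high copy from a ColE1/pUC-type origin. It carries both a β-lactamase gene and a Tn5-derived neo/nptII gene, so it can be selected with ampicillin and kanamycin. The backbone also contributes an f1 phage origin and the usual pCRII elements around the cloning site: T7 and SP6 promoters, the lac promoter, operator and CAP site, and a lacZα fragment interrupted by the insert. Short lacI and Tn5 transposase fragments are annotated as well and appear to be non-functional backbone remnants.

The payload is a human U6 promoter, an RNA polymerase III promoter suited to producing short, defined transcripts in mammalian cells. It is followed after a short gap by the S. pyogenes gRNA scaffold, which is bound by Cas9. The record lists the guide sequence as empty, so the plasmid is a template into which a user-chosen protospacer is inserted between the promoter and the scaffold to produce a complete single guide RNA. The record does not state the cloning sites or strategy for doing this. Partial attB1 and attB2 sequences flank the U6–scaffold cassette; these are probably left over from the synthetic fragment's origin, and as fragments they may not support Gateway recombination.

The plasmid encodes no Cas9 and no mammalian selection marker or reporter, so it must be co-delivered with a separate Cas9 expression construct. The associated publication concerns genome editing in human pluripotent stem cells.
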