Addgene plasmid #64711: pGuide
Purpose: Cloning and expression of Streptococcus pyogenes guide RNA
Depositing lab: Kiran Musunuru. Publication: Enhanced efficiency of human pluripotent stem cell genome editing through replacing TALENs with CRISPRs. Ding Q, Regan SN, Xia Y, Oostrom LA, Cowan CA, Musunuru K. Cell Stem Cell. 2013 Apr 4;12(4):393-4. doi: 10.1016/j.stem.2013.03.006. PubMed 23561441.
Backbone
  Vector backbone: pCRII-TOPO
  Backbone manufacturer: Invitrogen
  Backbone size w/o insert (bp): 3979
  Total vector size (bp): 4432
  Vector type: Mammalian Expression, CRISPR
Growth in bacteria
  Bacterial resistance: Ampicillin and Kanamycin, 100 & 50 μg/mL
  Growth temperature: 37°C
  Growth strain: DH10B
  Copy number: High Copy
Gene/Insert
  Gene/Insert name: Streptococcus pyogenes guide RNA
  gRNA/shRNA sequence: Empty
  Species: Synthetic
  Promoter: hU6
  Cloning method: TOPO Cloning
  Sequencing primers: 5′ T7; 3′ M13R
Terms and licenses: Academic/Nonprofit Terms; Industry Terms: Not Available to Industry
How to cite: pGuide was a gift from Kiran Musunuru (Addgene plasmid # 64711 ; http://n2t.net/addgene:64711 ; RRID:Addgene_64711)
