>Addgene plasmid #64711 | pGuide | addgene partial sequence | sequence record 112389 | pBR322ori-F 5'-GGGAAACGCCTGGTATCTTT-3'
GGGTTTCGCCACCTCTGACTTGAGCGTCGATTTTTGTGATGCTCGTCAGGGGGGCGGAGCCTATGGAAAA
ACGCCAGCAACGCGGCCTTTTTACGGTTCCTGGCCTTTTGCTGGCCTTTTGCTCACATGTTCTTTCCTGC
GTTATCCCCTGATTCTGTGGATAACCGTATTACCGCCTTTGAGTGAGCTGATACCGCTCGCCGCAGCCGA
ACGACCGAGCGCAGCGAGTCAGTGAGCGAGGAAGCGGAAGAGCGCCCAATACGCAAACCGCCTCTCCCCG
CGCGTTGGCCGATTCATTAATGCAGCTGGCACGACAGGTTTCCCGACTGGAAAGCGGGCAGTGAGCGCAA
CGCAATTAATGTGAGTTAGCTCACTCATTAGGCACCCCAGGCTTTACACTTTATGCTTCCGGCTCGTATG
TTGTGTGGAATTGTGAGCGGATAACAATTTCACACAGGAAACAGCTATGACCATGATTACGCCAAGCTAT
TTAGGTGACACTATAGAATACTCAAGCTATGCATCAAGCTTGGTACCGAGCTCGGATCCACTAGTAACGG
CCGCCAGTGTGCTGGAATTCGCCCTTCATTAATGCCAACTTTGTACAAGAAAGCTGGGTCTAGAAAAAAA
GCACCGACTCGGTGCCACTTTTTCAAGTTGATAACGGACTAGCCTTATTTTAACTTGCTATTTCTAGCTC
TAAAACAGGTCTTCTCGAAGACCCGGTGTTTCGTCCTTTCCACAAGATATATAAAGCCAAGAAATCGAAA
TACTTTCAAGTTACGGTAAGCATATGATAGTCCATTTTAAAACATAATTTTAAAACTGCAAACTACCCAA
GAAATTATTACTTTCTACGTCACGTATTTTGTACTAATATCTTTGTGTTTACAGTCAAATTAATTCTAAT
TATCTCTCTAACAGCCTTGTATCGTATATGCAAATATGAAGGAATCATGGGAAATAGGCCCTCTTCCTGC
CCGACCTTGGTACCGGATCCAGTCGACTGAATTGGTTCCTTTAAAGCCTGCTTTTT
