>Addgene plasmid #64711 | pGuide | addgene partial sequence | sequence record 112390 | F1ori-R 5'-AGGGAAGAAAGCGAAAGGAG-3'
[73 nt withheld, positions 1-73]
CCATTCGCCATTCAGGCTGCGCAACTGTTGGGAAGGGCGATCGGTGCGGGCCTCTTCGCTATTACGCCAG
CTGGCGAAAGGGGGATGTGCTGCAAGGCGATTAAGTTGGGTAACGCCAGGGTTTTCCCAGTCACGACGTT
GTAAAACGACGGCCAGTGAATTGTAATACGACTCACTATAGGGCGAATTGGGCCCTCTAGATGCATGCTC
GAGCGGCCGCCAGTGTGATGGATATCTGCAGAATTCGCCCTTCATTGTACAAAAAAGCAGGCTTTAAAGG
AACCAATTCAGTCGACTGGATCCGGTACCAAGGTCGGGCAGGAAGAGGGCCTATTTCCCATGATTCCTTC
ATATTTGCATATACGATACAAGGCTGTTAGAGAGATAATTAGAATTAATTTGACTGTAAACACAAAGATA
TTAGTACAAAATACGTGACGTAGAAAGTAATAATTTCTTGGGTAGTTTGCAGTTTTAAAATTATGTTTTA
AAATGGACTATCATATGCTTACCGTAACTTGAAAGTATTTCGATTTCTTGGCTTTATATATCTTGTGGAA
AGGACGAAACACCGGGTCTTCGAGAAGACCTGTTTTAGAGCTAGAAATAGCAAGTTAAAATAAGGCTAGT
CCGTTATCAACTTGAAAAAGTGGCACCGAGTCGGTGCTTTTTTTCTAGACCCAGCTTTCTTGTACAAAGT
TGGCATTAATGAAGGGCGAATTCCAGCACACTGGCGGCCGTTACTAGTGGATCCGAGCTCGGTACCAAGC
TTGATGCATAGCTTGAGTATTCTATAGTGTCACCTAAATAGCTTGGCGTAATCATGGTCATAGCTGTTTC
CTGTGTGAAATTGTTATCCGCTCACAATTCCACACAACATACGAGCCGGAAGCATAAAGTGTAAAGCCTG
GGGTGCCTAATGAGTGAGCTAACTCACATTAATTGCGTTGCGCTCACTGCCCGCTTTCCAGTCGGGAAAC
CTGTCGTGCCAGCTGCATTAATGAATCGGCCAACGCGCGGG
